Addgene plasmid #59282: pLV-Enh eGFP Reporter-muKC2-IGR13
Purpose: Lentiviral GFP reporter for testing enhancer activity in different cell types. Insert is an enhancer identified in the intergenic region of the keratin type II cluster.
Depositing lab: Benjamin Yu. Depositing organization: University of California, San Diego (UCSD).
Backbone
  Vector backbone: Brachyury-eGFP
  Backbone size w/o insert (bp): 7967
  Total vector size (bp): 8431
  Modifications to backbone: Original vector is Brachyury-eGFP (Kita-Matsuo et al. 2009) with the Brachyury promoter cloned out and replaced with the minimal Hsp68 promoter from the Hsp68-lacZ-Gateway plasmid (Pennacchio et al. 2006)
  Vector type: Lentiviral
Growth in bacteria
  Bacterial resistance: Ampicillin, 100 μg/mL
  Growth temperature: 37°C
  Growth strain: Stbl3
  Copy number: High Copy
Gene/Insert
  Gene/Insert name: 17kb upstream krt5 (alt name: mm9 chr15:101559770-101560233)
  Species: M. musculus (mouse)
  Insert size (bp): 464
  Promoter: Mu Hsp68 minimal promoter
  Cloning method: Gateway Cloning
  Sequencing primers: 5′ TGATTGCACATCGAGTCCC; 3′ AGGGGCCCACACTGG
Terms and licenses: Academic/Nonprofit Terms; Industry Terms: Not Available to Industry
Depositor comments: Please note that the final plasmid sequence is post-Gateway recombination. The plasmid contains attB sites (not attR sites as the map implies).
How to cite: pLV-Enh eGFP Reporter-muKC2-IGR13 was a gift from Benjamin Yu (Addgene plasmid # 59282 ; http://n2t.net/addgene:59282 ; RRID:Addgene_59282)
