[The description below was written by a language model from this plasmid's Addgene catalogue record.]
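Description:
pLV-Enh eGFP Reporter-muKC2-IGR13 is a lentiviral enhancer-reporter plasmid of about 8.4 kb, built on the Brachyury-eGFP lentiviral backbone. In the parent reporter vector, the original Brachyury promoter was removed and replaced with the mouse Hsp68 minimal promoter, taken from an Hsp68-lacZ Gateway enhancer-assay plasmid. The plasmid is maintained in bacteria as a high-copy construct under ampicillin selection. The recorded host is a recombination-deficient strain of the type commonly used to keep lentiviral repeat sequences stable. No feature table is provided, so the specific lentiviral elements, the origin of replication and any mammalian selection marker are not stated in the record.

The insert is a 464 bp mouse genomic fragment from the intergenic region of the type II keratin cluster on chromosome 15, lying roughly 17 kb upstream of Krt5, which was identified as a candidate enhancer. It was introduced by Gateway recombination. The depositor notes that the final plasmid is the post-recombination product, so the fragment is flanked by attB sites rather than the attR sites suggested by the associated map.

The design relies on the Hsp68 minimal promoter being too weak to drive appreciable expression alone, so that eGFP signal depends on activating input from the cloned fragment. Fluorescence in transduced cells therefore reports whether the element functions as an enhancer in that cellular context. Lentiviral delivery allows the reporter to be introduced into a range of cell types, which matches the stated purpose of comparing enhancer activity across them.
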