>Addgene plasmid #59282 | pLV-Enh eGFP Reporter-muKC2-IGR13 | depositor partial sequence | sequence record 93567 | pLV-Enh eGFP Reporter-muKC2-IGR13 sequence 524 bps
GNNGNTATGTCCCCATTTTAATTTTTGTGGTTTGCCATGTTTAGAGTTCTTCATATTTTTTGACTGATAG
TGACCTGTTCGTTGCAACAAATTGATGAGCAATGCTTTTTTACAATGCCAACTTTGTACAAAAAAGCAGG
CTTTTGATTGCACATCGAGTCCCATGATAGCAATATAAAAGGCCTGCTACCTTGGCACTGCATTTGGGCC
CCTGGTCTGTGGTGCACTCGGCATCGGTCTACACTGTCTTGGAGCCACTGGGACTGACTTTCATTGCTCC
CTGCACACCTGGTCACACTGGGGATGGTACTCAGGTGCAACCATGCTACCCAGGGGCAGTAAAGGATGCT
CAAGGGTGGTGGCCTAGCTGCCTTCCAGTCAAGTGGAAGAGTCCCTTGGTTACCCTTGATCAGAGATTAA
GGAGCTCTTAGGGCTGGGTTTGGCTTGCCTGGGTGTGCAAAGGGGACAGTTTGGTCTTTGTGGCTTCAGA
GGGTGTGGTGCACCAACCATCCCTTTCATAACCC
