>Addgene plasmid #59282 | pLV-Enh eGFP Reporter-muKC2-IGR13 | addgene partial sequence | sequence record 95709 | pRRL5primeMCS-F 5'-tgaacggatctcgacggtat-3'
GGGGGGTACAGTGCAGGGGAAAGAATAGTAGACATAATAGCAACAGACATACAAACTAAAGAATTACAAA
AACAAATTACAAAAATTCAAAATTTTATCGATCACGAGACTAGCCTCGAGAAGCTTGATATCGAATTCCA
TCACAAGTTTGTACAAAAAAGCAGGCTTTTGATTGCACATCGAGTCCCATGATAGCAATATAAAAGGCCT
GCTACCTTGGCACTGCATTTGGGCCCCTGGTCTGTGGTGCACTCGGCATCGGTCTACACTGTCTTGGAGC
CACTGGGACTGACTTTCATTGCTCCCTGCACACCTGGTCACACTGGGGATGGTACTCAGGTGCAACCATG
CTACCCAGGGGCAGTAAAGGATGCTCAAGGGTGGTGGCCTAGCTGCCTTCCAGTCAAGTGGAAGAGTCCC
TTGGTTACCCTTGATCAGAGATTAAGGAGCTCTTAGGGCTGGGTTTGGCTTGCCTGGGTGTGCAAAGGGG
ACAGTTTGGTCTTTGTGGCTTCAGAGGGTGTGGTGCACCAACCAACCCTTTCATAAGCCTGCCTCAGCCA
GTGTGGGCCCCTAACCCAGCTTTCTTGTACAAAGTGGTGATGCCCGGGGGATCCCCGGGTACCGAGCTCC
AGGAACATCCAAACTGAGCAGCCGGGGTCCCCCCCACCCCCCACCCCGCCCCTCCCGGCAACTTTGAGCC
TGTGCTGGGACAGAGCCTCTAGTTCCTAAATTAGTCCATGAGGTCAGAGGCAGCACTGCCATTGTAACGC
GATTGGAGAGGATCACGTCACCGGGACACG
