>Addgene plasmid #59282 | pLV-Enh eGFP Reporter-muKC2-IGR13 | addgene partial sequence | sequence record 95712 | EGFP-N 5'-CGTCGCCGTCCAGCTCGACCAG-3'
GCTCACCATGGTGGCGACCGGTGCGCTCCGCGGCGTGGATGCTCCGGGGAAAGTTGCGCTCCGCGGCAGG
GATGCTCCTGGGAAGGTTGCGCTCCGCGGCAGGGATGCTCTGGGGAAGGCTGGTCCTGGCCGAGGATCGG
GAACGCGCCGCTCGCTCTGCTTCTCTTGTCTTCGCTTGTCTCTGGATGGAACCAGATTTGGTTCTGAGTA
GCTGTCAGCGTCTGGTGACCTGCTCGCCGCCCTGCGCCTTTAAGGAGTCTTCACCGGCCCCGCCCACTCT
CCGCTGGGCCAATCAGCGAGCCGGAGGAGGCCTTGGGGCCAGGAATCTTCCAGCAGTTTCGCGTCTGGTG
GAGCTTCCCCGCCTCCCTTGAGTAATCGGAGTTGTGGGTTCCGCCCTTGTCCAGAACTCTCCAGAGGTTT
CTGGGGTTCACTGGAGAGTACGGATTCCTGAGGGGGAGGGTGTGGGGAAGTGCTGGTGCTACTAGTGACA
CTGTTGCTATGGCGACGCATTACTAA
